Addgene plasmid #121163: GFP-TIS11B CPM2
Purpose: Mammalian expression of GFP tagged TIS11B CPM2 (charge pattern mutant 2)
Depositing lab: Christine Mayr. Publication: A Membraneless Organelle Associated with the Endoplasmic Reticulum Enables 3'UTR-Mediated Protein-Protein Interactions. Ma W, Mayr C. Cell. 2018 Oct 30. pii: S0092-8674(18)31315-1. doi: 10.1016/j.cell.2018.10.007. PubMed 30449617.
Backbone
  Vector backbone: pcDNA3.1
  Vector type: Mammalian Expression
  Selectable markers: Puromycin
Growth in bacteria
  Bacterial resistance: Ampicillin, 100 μg/mL
  Growth temperature: 37°C
  Growth strain: DH5alpha
  Copy number: Unknown
Gene/Insert
  Gene/Insert name: ZFP36L1 (TIS11B) charge pattern mutant 2
  Species: H. sapiens (human)
Terms and licenses: Academic/Nonprofit Terms; Industry Terms: Not Available to Industry
How to cite: GFP-TIS11B CPM2 was a gift from Christine Mayr (Addgene plasmid # 121163 ; http://n2t.net/addgene:121163 ; RRID:Addgene_121163)
