[The description below was written by a language model from this plasmid's Addgene catalogue record and pLannotate feature annotations shown in this document.]
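Description:
GFP-TIS11B CPM2 is a 6,866 nt mammalian expression plasmid built on a pcDNA3.1 backbone that produces human ZFP36L1 (also called TIS11B) carrying the "charge pattern mutant 2" alterations, fused to the C-terminus of EGFP. The CMV immediate early enhancer and promoter drive transcription of the fusion. The EGFP coding sequence runs directly into the ZFP36L1 coding sequence, so the fluorescent tag sits at the N-terminus, and the transcript is terminated by the bovine growth hormone polyadenylation signal. A T7 promoter lies between the CMV promoter and the open reading frame, as is usual for this backbone, and could support in vitro transcription or serve as a sequencing primer site. The record does not specify which residues are changed in the CPM2 variant. The short match to an HIV-1 LTR fragment just after the CMV promoter is probably an annotation artefact rather than a functional viral element.

For propagation in E. coli, the plasmid carries a high-copy ColE1/pUC-type origin and a β-lactamase gene conferring ampicillin resistance, along with an f1 origin for single-stranded DNA production. Selection in mammalian cells relies on a separate cassette in which the SV40 enhancer/early promoter drives puromycin N-acetyltransferase, followed by the SV40 polyadenylation signal. A residual fragment of a bleomycin-resistance gene downstream of PuroR suggests the puromycin marker replaced an earlier selection gene.

The construct is intended for transient or stable expression of the tagged mutant in mammalian cells, allowing its localisation to be followed by fluorescence. The associated publication concerns a membraneless organelle associated with the endoplasmic reticulum, so the mutant presumably tests how the protein's charge distribution contributes to that assembly.
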