Features (pLannotate 1.2.2; 21 found; start..end, strand, type, name):
     28..80      -  misc_feature   bom (fragment): basis of mobility region from pBR322
    235..614     +  enhancer       CMV enhancer: human cytomegalovirus immediate early enhancer
    615..818     +  promoter       CMV promoter: human cytomegalovirus (CMV) immediate early promoter
    814..847     +  LTR            5' LTR (truncated) (fragment): truncated 5' long terminal repeat (LTR) from HIV-1
    863..881     +  promoter       T7 promoter: promoter for bacteriophage T7 RNA polymerase
    905..1621    +  CDS            EGFP: EGFP is a basic (constitutively fluorescent) green fluorescent protein published in 1996, derived from Aequorea victoria. It is reported to be a rapidly-maturing weak dimer with moderate acid sensitivity.
   1622..2632    +  CDS            ZFP36L1: TISB_HUMAN - Also known as BERG36 From Homo sapiens (Human).
   2712..2936    +  polyA_signal   bGH poly(A) signal: bovine growth hormone polyadenylation signal
   2940..2961    +  promoter       SV40 promoter (fragment): SV40 enhancer and early promoter
   2982..3410    +  rep_origin     f1 ori (sequence partly withheld): f1 bacteriophage origin of replication; arrow indicates direction of (+) strand synthesis
   3424..3753    +  promoter       SV40 promoter: SV40 enhancer and early promoter
   3766..4365    +  CDS            PuroR: puromycin N-acetyltransferase; pac from Streptomyces alboniger; confers resistance to puromycin
   4386..4544    +  CDS            ble (fragment): BLE_KLEPN - Experimental evidence at protein level: Swiss-Prot protein existence level 1. Binding protein with a strong affinity to the bleomycin family of antibiotics. Binds to CL990; an antimitotic-antibiotic compound. From Klebsiella pneumoniae.
   4539..4660    +  polyA_signal   SV40 poly(A) signal: SV40 polyadenylation signal
   4733..4749    -  protein_bind   lac operator: The lac repressor binds to the lac operator to inhibit transcription in E. coli. This inhibition can be relieved by adding lactose or isopropyl-β-D-thiogalactopyranoside (IPTG). lac repressor encoded by lacI
   4757..4787    -  promoter       lac promoter: promoter for the E. coli lac operon
   4802..4823    -  protein_bind   CAP binding site: CAP binding activates transcription in the presence of cAMP. E. coli catabolite activator protein
   4836..4928    -  CDS            lacI (fragment): lac repressor; lacI; The lac repressor binds to the lac operator to inhibit transcription in E. coli. This inhibition can be relieved by adding lactose or isopropyl-β-D-thiogalactopyranoside (IPTG).
   5111..5699    -  rep_origin     ori: high-copy-number ColE1/pMB1/pBR322/pUC origin of replication
   5870..6730    -  CDS            AmpR: β-lactamase; bla; confers resistance to ampicillin, carbenicillin, and related antibiotics
   6731..6835    -  promoter       AmpR promoter: bla
>Addgene plasmid #121163 | GFP-TIS11B CPM2 | addgene full sequence | sequence record 234889 | Addgene NGS Result
GACGGATCGGGAGATCTCCCGATCCCCTATGGTGCACTCTCAGTACAATCTGCTCTGATGCCGCATAGTT
AAGCCAGTATCTGCTCCCTGCTTGTGTGTTGGAGGTCGCTGAGTAGTGCGCGAGCAAAATTTAAGCTACA
ACAAGGCAAGGCTTGACCGACAATTGCATGAAGAATCTGCTTAGGGTTAGGCGTTTTGCGCTGCTTCGCG
ATGTACGGGCCAGATATACGCGTTGACATTGATTATTGACTAGTTATTAATAGTAATCAATTACGGGGTC
ATTAGTTCATAGCCCATATATGGAGTTCCGCGTTACATAACTTACGGTAAATGGCCCGCCTGGCTGACCG
CCCAACGACCCCCGCCCATTGACGTCAATAATGACGTATGTTCCCATAGTAACGCCAATAGGGACTTTCC
ATTGACGTCAATGGGTGGAGTATTTACGGTAAACTGCCCACTTGGCAGTACATCAAGTGTATCATATGCC
AAGTACGCCCCCTATTGACGTCAATGACGGTAAATGGCCCGCCTGGCATTATGCCCAGTACATGACCTTA
TGGGACTTTCCTACTTGGCAGTACATCTACGTATTAGTCATCGCTATTACCATGGTGATGCGGTTTTGGC
AGTACATCAATGGGCGTGGATAGCGGTTTGACTCACGGGGATTTCCAAGTCTCCACCCCATTGACGTCAA
TGGGAGTTTGTTTTGGCACCAAAATCAACGGGACTTTCCAAAATGTCGTAACAACTCCGCCCCATTGACG
CAAATGGGCGGTAGGCGTGTACGGTGGGAGGTCTATATAAGCAGAGCTCTCTGGCTAACTAGAGAACCCA
CTGCTTACTGGCTTATCGAAATTAATACGACTCACTATAGGGAGACCCAAGCTGGCTAGCAACCATGGTG
AGCAAGGGCGAGGAGCTGTTCACCGGGGTGGTGCCCATCCTGGTCGAGCTGGACGGCGACGTAAACGGCC
ACAAGTTCAGCGTGTCTGGCGAGGGCGAGGGCGATGCCACCTACGGCAAGCTGACCCTGAAGTTCATCTG
CACCACCGGCAAGCTGCCCGTGCCCTGGCCCACCCTCGTGACCACCCTGACCTACGGCGTGCAGTGCTTC
AGCCGCTACCCCGACCACATGAAGCAGCACGACTTCTTCAAGTCCGCCATGCCCGAAGGCTACGTCCAGG
AGCGCACCATCTTCTTCAAGGACGACGGCAACTACAAGACCCGCGCCGAGGTGAAGTTCGAGGGCGACAC
CCTGGTGAACCGCATCGAGCTGAAGGGCATCGACTTCAAGGAGGACGGCAACATCCTGGGGCACAAGCTG
GAGTACAACTACAACAGCCACAACGTCTATATCATGGCCGACAAGCAGAAGAACGGCATCAAGGCGAACT
TCAAGATCCGCCACAACATCGAGGACGGCAGCGTGCAGCTCGCCGACCACTACCAGCAGAACACCCCCAT
CGGCGACGGCCCCGTGCTGCTGCCCGACAACCACTACCTGAGCACCCAGTCCGCCCTGAGCAAAGACCCC
AACGAGAAGCGCGATCACATGGTCCTGCTGGAGTTCGTGACCGCCGCCGGGATCACTCTCGGCATGGACG
AGCTGTACAAGACCACCACCCTCGTGTCTGCCACCATCTTCGACTTGAGCGAAGTTTTATGCAAGGGTAA
CAAGATGCTCAACTATAGTGCTCCCAGTGCAGGGGGTTGCCTGCTGGACAGAAAGGCAGTGGGCACCCCT
GCTGGTGGGGGCTTCCCTGCGGCGCACTCAGTCACCCTGCCCAGCTCCAAGTTCCACCAGAACCAGCTCC
TCAGCAGCCTCAAGGGTGAGCCAGCCCCCGCTCTGAGCTCGGCAGACAGCGCCTTCGCAGACGCCTCCTT
CTCGGAAGGGGGCGAGCGGCTGCTGCCCACCCAGAAGCAGCCCGGTGGCGGCCAGGTCAACTCCAGCCGC
TACAAGACGGAGCTGTGCCGCCCCTTTGAGGAAAACGGTGCCTGTAAGTACGGGGACAAGTGCCAGTTCG
CACACGGCATCCACGAGCTCCGCAGCCTGACCCGCCACCCCAAGTACAAGACGGAGCTGTGCCGCACCTT
CCACACCATCGGCTTTTGCCCCTACGGGCCCCGCTGCCACTTCATCCACAACGCTGAAGAGGACGACGCC
CTGGCCGGGGCCGACGACCTCTCCGCTGACGACCCCGACCTCCAGCATAGCTTTAGCTTTGCTGGGTTTC
CCAGTGCCGCTGCCACCGCCGCTGCCACCGGGCTGCTGGACAGCCCCACGTCCATCACCCCACCCCCTAT
TCTGAGCGCCGATGACCTCCTGGGCTCACCTACCCTGCCCGATGGCACCAATAACCCTTTTGCCTTCTCC
AGCCAGGAGCTGGCAAGCCTCTTTGCCCCTAGCATGGGGCTGCCCGGGGGTGGCTCCCCGACCACCTTCC
TCTTCCGGCCCATGTCCGAGTCCCCTCACATGTTTGACTCTCCCCCCAGCCCTCAGGATTCTCTCTCGGA
CCAGGAGGGCTACCTGAGCAGCTCCAGCAGCAGCCACAGTGGCTCAGACTCCCCGACCTTGGACAACTCA
AGACGCCTGCCCATCTTCAGCAGACTTTCCATCTCAGATGACTAAGAATTCTGCAGATATCCAGCACAGT
GGCGGCCGCTCGAGTCTAGAGGGCCCGTTTAAACCCGCTGATCAGCCTCGACTGTGCCTTCTAGTTGCCA
GCCATCTGTTGTTTGCCCCTCCCCCGTGCCTTCCTTGACCCTGGAAGGTGCCACTCCCACTGTCCTTTCC
TAATAAAATGAGGAAATTGCATCGCATTGTCTGAGTAGGTGTCATTCTATTCTGGGGGGTGGGGTGGGGC
AGGACAGCAAGGGGGAGGATTGGGAAGACAATAGCAGGCATGCTGGGGATGCGGTGGGCTCTATGGCTTC
TGAGGCGGAAAGAACCAGCTGGGGCTCTAGGGGGTATCCCC
[124 nt withheld, positions 2982-3105]
C
[91 nt withheld, positions 3107-3197]
A
[49 nt withheld, positions 3199-3247]
CCTTTGACGTTGGAGTCCACGTTCTTT
[37 nt withheld, positions 3275-3311]
ACCCTATCTCGGTCTATTCTTTTGATTTATAAGGGATTTTGCCGATTTCGGCCTATTGGTTAAAAAATGA
GCTGATTTAACAAAAATTTAACGCGAATTAATTCTGTGGAATGTGTGTCAGTTAGGGTGTGGAAAGTCCC
CAGGCTCCCCAGCAGGCAGAAGTATGCAAAGCATGCATCTCAATTAGTCAGCAACCAGGTGTGGAAAGTC
CCCAGGCTCCCCAGCAGGCAGAAGTATGCAAAGCATGCATCTCAATTAGTCAGCAACCATAGTCCCGCCC
CTAACTCCGCCCATCCCGCCCCTAACTCCGCCCAGTTCCGCCCATTCTCCGCCCCATGGCTGACTAATTT
TTTTTATTTATGCAGAGGCCGAGGCCGCCTCTGCCTCTGAGCTATTCCAGAAGTAGTGAGGAGGCTTTTT
TGGAGGCCTAGGCTTTTGCAAAAAGCTCCCAACCATGACCGAGTACAAGCCCACGGTGCGCCTCGCCACC
CGCGACGACGTCCCCAGGGCCGTACGCACCCTCGCCGCCGCGTTCGCCGACTACCCCGCCACGCGCCACA
CCGTCGATCCGGACCGCCACATCGAGCGGGTCACCGAGCTGCAAGAACTCTTCCTCACGCGCGTCGGGCT
CGACATCGGCAAGGTGTGGGTCGCGGACGACGGCGCCGCGGTGGCGGTCTGGACCACGCCGGAGAGCGTC
GAAGCGGGGGCGGTGTTCGCCGAGATCGGCCCGCGCATGGCCGAGTTGAGCGGTTCCCGGCTGGCCGCGC
AGCAACAGATGGAAGGCCTCCTGGCGCCGCACCGGCCCAAGGAGCCCGCGTGGTTCCTGGCCACCGTCGG
CGTCTCGCCCGACCACCAGGGCAAGGGTCTGGGCAGCGCCGTCGTGCTCCCCGGAGTGGAGGCGGCCGAG
CGCGCCGGGGTGCCCGCCTTCCTGGAGACCTCCGCGCCCCGCAACCTCCCCTTCTACGAGCGGCTCGGCT
TCACCGTCACCGCCGACGTCGAGGTGCCCGAAGGACCGCGCACCTGGTGCATGACCCGCAAGCCCGGTGC
CTGAGCGGGACTCTGGGGTTCGAAATGACCGACCAAGCGACGCCCAACCTGCCATCACGAGATTTCGATT
CCACCGCCGCCTTCTATGAAAGGTTGGGCTTCGGAATCGTTTTCCGGGACGCCGGCTGGATGATCCTCCA
GCGCGGGGATCTCATGCTGGAGTTCTTCGCCCACCCCAACTTGTTTATTGCAGCTTATAATGGTTACAAA
TAAAGCAATAGCATCACAAATTTCACAAATAAAGCATTTTTTTCACTGCATTCTAGTTGTGGTTTGTCCA
AACTCATCAATGTATCTTATCATGTCTGTATACCGTCGACCTCTAGCTAGAGCTTGGCGTAATCATGGTC
ATAGCTGTTTCCTGTGTGAAATTGTTATCCGCTCACAATTCCACACAACATACGAGCCGGAAGCATAAAG
TGTAAAGCCTGGGGTGCCTAATGAGTGAGCTAACTCACATTAATTGCGTTGCGCTCACTGCCCGCTTTCC
AGTCGGGAAACCTGTCGTGCCAGCTGCATTAATGAATCGGCCAACGCGCGGGGAGAGGCGGTTTGCGTAT
TGGGCGCTCTTCCGCTTCCTCGCTCACTGACTCGCTGCGCTCGGTCGTTCGGCTGCGGCGAGCGGTATCA
GCTCACTCAAAGGCGGTAATACGGTTATCCACAGAATCAGGGGATAACGCAGGAAAGAACATGTGAGCAA
AAGGCCAGCAAAAGGCCAGGAACCGTAAAAAGGCCGCGTTGCTGGCGTTTTTCCATAGGCTCCGCCCCCC
TGACGAGCATCACAAAAATCGACGCTCAAGTCAGAGGTGGCGAAACCCGACAGGACTATAAAGATACCAG
GCGTTTCCCCCTGGAAGCTCCCTCGTGCGCTCTCCTGTTCCGACCCTGCCGCTTACCGGATACCTGTCCG
CCTTTCTCCCTTCGGGAAGCGTGGCGCTTTCTCATAGCTCACGCTGTAGGTATCTCAGTTCGGTGTAGGT
CGTTCGCTCCAAGCTGGGCTGTGTGCACGAACCCCCCGTTCAGCCCGACCGCTGCGCCTTATCCGGTAAC
TATCGTCTTGAGTCCAACCCGGTAAGACACGACTTATCGCCACTGGCAGCAGCCACTGGTAACAGGATTA
GCAGAGCGAGGTATGTAGGCGGTGCTACAGAGTTCTTGAAGTGGTGGCCTAACTACGGCTACACTAGAAG
AACAGTATTTGGTATCTGCGCTCTGCTGAAGCCAGTTACCTTCGGAAAAAGAGTTGGTAGCTCTTGATCC
GGCAAACAAACCACCGCTGGTAGCGGTGGTTTTTTTGTTTGCAAGCAGCAGATTACGCGCAGAAAAAAAG
GATCTCAAGAAGATCCTTTGATCTTTTCTACGGGGTCTGACGCTCAGTGGAACGAAAACTCACGTTAAGG
GATTTTGGTCATGAGATTATCAAAAAGGATCTTCACCTAGATCCTTTTAAATTAAAAATGAAGTTTTAAA
TCAATCTAAAGTATATATGAGTAAACTTGGTCTGACAGTTACCAATGCTTAATCAGTGAGGCACCTATCT
CAGCGATCTGTCTATTTCGTTCATCCATAGTTGCCTGACTCCCCGTCGTGTAGATAACTACGATACGGGA
GGGCTTACCATCTGGCCCCAGTGCTGCAATGATACCGCGAGACCCACGCTCACCGGCTCCAGATTTATCA
GCAATAAACCAGCCAGCCGGAAGGGCCGAGCGCAGAAGTGGTCCTGCAACTTTATCCGCCTCCATCCAGT
CTATTAATTGTTGCCGGGAAGCTAGAGTAAGTAGTTCGCCAGTTAATAGTTTGCGCAACGTTGTTGCCAT
TGCTACAGGCATCGTGGTGTCACGCTCGTCGTTTGGTATGGCTTCATTCAGCTCCGGTTCCCAACGATCA
AGGCGAGTTACATGATCCCCCATGTTGTGCAAAAAAGCGGTTAGCTCCTTCGGTCCTCCGATCGTTGTCA
GAAGTAAGTTGGCCGCAGTGTTATCACTCATGGTTATGGCAGCACTGCATAATTCTCTTACTGTCATGCC
ATCCGTAAGATGCTTTTCTGTGACTGGTGAGTACTCAACCAAGTCATTCTGAGAATAGTGTATGCGGCGA
CCGAGTTGCTCTTGCCCGGCGTCAATACGGGATAATACCGCGCCACATAGCAGAACTTTAAAAGTGCTCA
TCATTGGAAAACGTTCTTCGGGGCGAAAACTCTCAAGGATCTTACCGCTGTTGAGATCCAGTTCGATGTA
ACCCACTCGTGCACCCAACTGATCTTCAGCATCTTTTACTTTCACCAGCGTTTCTGGGTGAGCAAAAACA
GGAAGGCAAAATGCCGCAAAAAAGGGAATAAGGGCGACACGGAAATGTTGAATACTCATACTCTTCCTTT
TTCAATATTATTGAAGCATTTATCAGGGTTATTGTCTCATGAGCGGATACATATTTGAATGTATTTAGAA
AAATAAACAAATAGGGGTTCCGCGCACATTTCCCCGAAAAGTGCCACCTGACGTC
